Addgene plasmid #35488: pAAV-FLEX-hHTB-WPRE
Depositing lab: Edward Callaway.
Backbone
  Vector backbone: Custom Synthesized
  Backbone manufacturer: Mr. Gene
  Vector type: AAV, Cre/Lox
Growth in bacteria
  Bacterial resistance: Ampicillin, 100 μg/mL
  Growth temperature: 37°C
  Growth strain: Stbl3
  Copy number: Unknown
Gene/Insert 1
  Gene/Insert name: htTA (alt name: humanized tet transactivator)
  Mutation: mammalian codon optimized
  Cloning method: Restriction Enzyme; 5′ cloning site SpeI (not destroyed); 3′ cloning site Unknown (unknown if destroyed)
  Sequencing primers: 5′ LNCX
Gene/Insert 2
  Gene/Insert name: H2B (alt name: histon H2B)
  Mutation: mammalian codon optimized
  Tag / fusion protein: EGFP (C terminal on insert)
Gene/Insert 3
  Gene/Insert name: TVA, B19G (alt name: rabies B19 Glycoprotein)
  Mutation: mammalian codon optimized
  Cloning method: Restriction Enzyme; 5′ cloning site Unknown (unknown if destroyed); 3′ cloning site SalI (not destroyed)
  Sequencing primers: 5′ NA; 3′ hGHpA-R (CAGAAGGACAGGGAAGGGAG)
Terms and licenses: Academic/Nonprofit Terms; Industry Terms: Not Available to Industry
Depositor comments: Improved version of plasmid 26196.
How to cite: pAAV-FLEX-hHTB-WPRE was a gift from Edward Callaway (Addgene plasmid # 35488)
