[The description below was written by a language model from this plasmid's Addgene catalogue record and pLannotate feature annotations shown in this document.]
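Description:
pAAV-FLEX-hHTB-WPRE is a custom-synthesized AAV transfer plasmid of about 9 kb that carries a Cre-dependent, tetracycline-regulated helper cassette between two AAV2 inverted terminal repeats, which allow the intervening sequence to be packaged into recombinant AAV. The bacterial portion contains a high-copy ColE1/pUC-type origin, an ampicillin resistance gene (β-lactamase with its own promoter) and an M13 phage origin. The depositor describes it as an improved version of an earlier plasmid from the same collection.

The payload is driven by a Tet-responsive promoter (seven tetO repeats plus a minimal promoter fragment) and sits in reverse orientation between paired lox2272 and loxP sites arranged as a FLEX switch. Cre recombinase inverts the cassette and then locks it in the sense orientation, so expression is confined to Cre-expressing cells. The inverted cassette encodes, in order, a codon-optimized tet transactivator (htTA, annotated as TetR joined to VP16 activation-domain repeats), histone H2B fused at its C terminus to EGFP, the avian TVA receptor and the rabies B19 glycoprotein, all mammalian codon optimized. The short unannotated gaps between these coding regions suggest linker or self-cleaving peptide elements, but the record does not name them. Because tTA lies under its own responsive promoter, it should amplify expression through positive feedback after inversion. A WPRE and the hGH polyadenylation signal follow the cassette to enhance transcript stability and processing.

The record does not state a purpose. The combination of TVA (entry receptor for EnvA-pseudotyped virus), rabies glycoprotein (complementation of G-deleted rabies) and a nuclear green marker fits a helper virus for Cre-targeted monosynaptic rabies tracing.
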