Features (pLannotate 1.2.2; 26 found; start..end, strand, type, name):
      1..141     -  repeat_region  AAV2 ITR: inverted terminal repeat of adeno-associated virus serotype 2 inverted
    171..188     -  misc_feature   MCS (fragment): pUC18/19 multiple cloning site
    199..469     -  protein_bind   tetracycline response element: contains seven copies of the tetracycline operator tetO tetracycline repressor TetR
    489..534     +  promoter       TRE3GV promoter (fragment): 3rd-generation Tet-responsive promoter that can be activated by binding of Tet-On® 3G, optimized for retroviral and lentiviral vectors
    619..652     -  protein_bind   lox2272: Cre-mediated recombination occurs in the 8-bp core sequence (GGATACTT). lox2272 sites are compatible with each other, but incompatible with loxP or loxN sites (Lee and Saito, 1988). Cre recombinase
    715..748     -  protein_bind   loxP: Cre-mediated recombination occurs in the 8-bp core sequence (GCATACAT). Cre recombinase
    764..2332    -  CDS            G: GLYCO_RABVS - Experimental evidence at protein level: Swiss-Prot protein existence level 1. Attaches the virus to host cellular receptor, inducing endocytosis of the virion. In the endosome, the acidic pH induces conformational changes in the glycoprotein trimer, which trigger fusion between virus and cell membrane. There is convincing in vitro evidence that the muscular form of the nicotinic acetylcholine receptor (nAChR), the neuronal cell adhesion molecule (NCAM), and the p75 neurotrophin receptor (p75NTR) bind glycoprotein and thereby facilitate rabies virus entry into cells (By similarity
   2414..2881    -  CDS            RSVR_COTJA: Experimental evidence at protein level: Swiss-Prot protein existence level 1. Responsible for susceptibility to the retrovirus subgroup A Rous sarcoma virus. From Coturnix japonica (Japanese quail) (Coturnix coturnix japonica).
   2957..3673    -  CDS            EGFP: EGFP is a basic (constitutively fluorescent) green fluorescent protein published in 1996, derived from Aequorea victoria. It is reported to be a rapidly-maturing weak dimer with moderate acid sensitivity.
   3692..4067    -  CDS            H2B (fragment): human histone H2B; HIST1H2BJ
   4148..4171    -  CDS            VP160 (fragment): 10 tandem repeats of the minimal activation domain of herpes simplex virus VP16 (Cheng et al., 2013)
   4187..4212    -  CDS            VP64 (fragment): tetrameric repeat of the minimal activation domain of herpes simplex virus VP16 (Beerli et al., 1998)
   4292..4909    -  CDS            TetR: tetracycline repressor TetR; synthetic gene; TetR binds to the tetracycline operator tetO to inhibit transcription. This inhibition can be relieved by adding tetracycline or doxycycline.
   4921..4954    +  protein_bind   lox2272: Cre-mediated recombination occurs in the 8-bp core sequence (GGATACTT). lox2272 sites are compatible with each other, but incompatible with loxP or loxN sites (Lee and Saito, 1988). Cre recombinase
   5025..5058    +  protein_bind   loxP: Cre-mediated recombination occurs in the 8-bp core sequence (GCATACAT). Cre recombinase
   5076..5100    +  misc_feature   MCS (fragment): pBluescript multiple cloning site
   5100..5688    +  misc_feature   WPRE: woodchuck hepatitis virus posttranscriptional regulatory element
   5720..6196    +  polyA_signal   hGH poly(A) signal: human growth hormone polyadenylation signal
   6236..6376    +  repeat_region  AAV2 ITR: inverted terminal repeat of adeno-associated virus serotype 2 inverted
   6381..6432    -  misc_feature   bom (fragment): basis of mobility region from pBR322
   6451..6831    +  rep_origin     M13 ori (sequence partly withheld): M13 bacteriophage origin of replication; arrow indicates direction of (+) strand synthesis
   6907..6956    -  misc_feature   bom (fragment): basis of mobility region from pBR322
   7058..7093    -  CDS            rop (fragment): Rop protein, which maintains plasmids at low copy number; rop
   7188..7292    +  promoter       AmpR promoter: bla
   7293..8153    +  CDS            AmpR: β-lactamase; bla; confers resistance to ampicillin, carbenicillin, and related antibiotics
   8324..8912    +  rep_origin     ori: high-copy-number ColE1/pMB1/pBR322/pUC origin of replication
>Addgene plasmid #35488 | pAAV-FLEX-hHTB-WPRE | depositor full sequence | sequence record 46348 | pAAV-FLEX-hHTB-WPRE sequence 8973 bps
CCTGCAGGCAGCTGCGCGCTCGCTCGCTCACTGAGGCCGCCCGGGCAAAGCCCGGGCGTCGGGCGACCTT
TGGTCGCCCGGCCTCAGTGAGCGAGCGAGCGCGCAGAGAGGGAGTGGCCAACTCCATCACTAGGGGTTCC
TGCGGCCGCACGCGCCTAACGTTGGCTCGACCCGGGTACCGAGCTCGACTTTCACTTTTCTCTATCACTG
ATAGGGAGTGGTAAACTCGACTTTCACTTTTCTCTATCACTGATAGGGAGTGGTAAACTCGACTTTCACT
TTTCTCTATCACTGATAGGGAGTGGTAAACTCGACTTTCACTTTTCTCTATCACTGATAGGGAGTGGTAA
ACTCGACTTTCACTTTTCTCTATCACTGATAGGGAGTGGTAAACTCGACTTTCACTTTTCTCTATCACTG
ATAGGGAGTGGTAAACTCGACTTTCACTTTTCTCTATCACTGATAGGGAGTGGTAAAGGATCCCTCGACC
TATATAAGCAGAGCTCGTTTAGTGAACCGTCAGATCGCCTGGAGACGCCATCCACGCTGTTTTGACCTCC
ATAGAAGACACCGGGACCGATCCAGCCTCCGCGGCCCTGCAGGGCCGCCACCATGGCCATAACTTCGTAT
AAAGTATCCTATACGAAGTTATATCAAAATAGGAAGACCAATGCTTCACCATCGACCCGAATTGCCAAGC
ATCACCATCGACCCATAACTTCGTATAATGTATGCTATACGAAGTTATACTTCAACTAGTTCACAGTCTG
GTCTCGCCGCCGCTCTTGTGGCTCTCCCAGCTGCTGATGATCTTGCCGCTCTGGGGGGTCACGCTCACCT
CTCTGCCGGTGCCTCTCAGGTTGTGCTGGGTGGGCTCGCTTCTGTTCACTCTTCTGCAGCAGGTCATCAG
GAAGATGATCAGCATCAGGGCGGTCAGGGCGCCGGCGCTCAGCAGCACGTACTTGCCCCAGTTGGGCAGG
CCCAGGTCCACGCCGCTCACCTGGTTGTGCACGTCGGGCAGGTGCACCTCCACGAAGTCCTCGGCCTCGT
CGCCGTCCTTGAACACGGTGCTGGGGTCGGCCAGGGGGTGCACCAGGGGGATCACGCTGCTCTCCAGCAG
CTCCATGTGCTGCTGCAGCAGGCTGCTCTGCATCTCGGGGATCAGCACGTTGCCGTCGGGGCCCAGGATG
ATGCCGTTGAAGAACACGCCGTTCACGTGGGGGTGGCATCTGCCGCCCACTCTCAGGCAGCCCTTGCTGG
GCAGGATCTCGTTCCAGGTTCTCACGCTCTTGTAGTGGGCGTCGGCCTCCATCAGGGTCTTGTTGAAGAT
GGTGTAGGCCTTGCCGAAGCCGGGCACCAGCTTTCTCAGGTGGCTCAGTCTTCTGAAGCTCACGCTCTTG
GTGGTCATGATGCTCTCCAGGGCGTCCAGGCACTCCTCTCTCTTTCTCACCAGCTCCTCCACCACCAGGT
GCTCGATCTCGTCGCTTCTGAAGTCGTGCAGGTTCACCAGCTTGTCGGGGGGGCACCACTTGGTCTCGTT
GCTGGTCTGCATGCTCACCCAGGTGCCGTCCATCAGTCTCAGGCCCAGCACGCCGCACAGCTTCAGCTTG
CAGGCGCCCTTCAGGCTCTTGTACAGGCCTCTCTCGTCCACGAAGCCGCAGGTCTCGCTGCCCTTGCTGG
CTCTCTTGCCTCTGCTGTTGGTGAAGATGTCGCAGCTCATGCCCAGTCTGGGGTTCTCGGGCATCCAGAT
GGTGTAGTCGTGGTTGGTGCTGCAGTAGGTGCTGCTCACGGCCACGCCGCTGCACTTGCCGCTGGGGAAC
ACTCTGCTGTGCAGGCTTCTGTCGTAGGGGTCCAGGTCGGCCACGCTGGGGCTGATGATCACCAGGCTCT
CCTTGGTGGTCTTCACGGTTCTCAGCCATCTGTAGTCGGGGTAGGGGTTGTGCAGGCTCTCCTCGTATCT
GGGGTCGCCGGCCATCTTCCAGTTGTAGGCGGCTCTGCAGGCGTCGGGGGTGGGTCTGAAGTGCTTTCTC
TTGAAGGTGGTGGTCACGTAGCCCACGAAGTTGGTGTAGGTCTCGGCCTCGGTCACCACGCCGGTGCAGG
TGAAGCCGTTCACCTTGATGGCCAGGATGTAGCCCACCTTCAGCTCCATGTAGCTGAAGCCGCTCAGGTT
GGTGCAGCCCTCGTCCTCCACCACCAGGTTGTTGGGGCAGCTCAGGTGGTGGATGTCGATGGGGCTCCAG
GGGCCCAGCTTGTCGGGGATGGTGTAGATGGGGAACTTGCCGAAGCACAGGGGGAACACCAGCAGGGGCA
CGAACAGCAGGGCCTGGGGCACTCCGGAAGGACCGGGGTTACTTTCAACATCGCCAGCGAGTTTCAACAA
AGCGTAGTTAGTACATTGACCACTACCGCTAGCGGAGAACAAGTCTGCCTGGCTCTTGTCAGGCACCAGC
AGCTCCTTGGATGCGCTTTCAAGACTGAAGATGTCAGACCTGCTTTTTGCTTTGGACTTCCCCCATGCAG
CGATACCACCCACAGCTACCAGGCAGCACAGGAGCACTGCAGTGATCAGCATCCACATGCGGCCGTGATT
CCTGGCTGGCAGAGCACGTCCAGGAGCAGGGGCAGTGGGAGCCTCTGTGCCGTTGTCCGTGGGCACCGCG
GGGATCGCGCTGGTCCCGCAGCCCCACTCGTCCCGCCCGTCGTCGCAGTCGGGGTGTCCGTCGCACAGCC
AGTCCTGCGGGTAACACTCCCCGTGGGCACCGGGCGGCTCCGAGCAGCGGAACTGACCGGGGGGGCAACG
GGACAAAGAACCGTTACCGGACCCGTTACCGGTCACGTTACCGGGCAGCAGCAGCAGCAGCAGCGCGGGC
AGCAGCCGCGCATCGATTGGGCCAGGATTCTCCTCGACGTCACCGCATGTTAGCAGACTTCCTCTGCCCT
CTCCACTACCTCTAGACTTGTACAGCTCGTCCATGCCGAGAGTGATCCCGGCGGCGGTCACGAACTCCAG
CAGGACCATGTGATCGCGCTTCTCGTTGGGGTCTTTGCTCAGGGCGGACTGGGTGCTCAGGTAGTGGTTG
TCGGGCAGCAGCACGGGGCCGTCGCCGATGGGGGTGTTCTGCTGGTAGTGGTCGGCGAGCTGCACGCTGC
CGTCCTCGATGTTGTGGCGGATCTTGAAGTTCACCTTGATGCCGTTCTTCTGCTTGTCGGCCATGATATA
GACGTTGTGGCTGTTGTAGTTGTACTCCAGCTTGTGCCCCAGGATGTTGCCGTCCTCCTTGAAGTCGATG
CCCTTCAGCTCGATGCGGTTCACCAGGGTGTCGCCCTCGAACTTCACCTCGGCGCGGGTCTTGTAGTTGC
CGTCGTCCTTGAAGAAGATGGTGCGCTCCTGGACGTAGCCTTCGGGCATGGCGGACTTGAAGAAGTCGTG
CTGCTTCATGTGGTCGGGGTAGCGGCTGAAGCACTGCACGCCGTAGGTCAGGGTGGTCACGAGGGTGGGC
CAGGGCACGGGCAGCTTGCCGGTGGTGCAGATGAACTTCAGGGTCAGCTTGCCGTAGGTGGCATCGCCCT
CGCCCTCGCCGGACACGCTGAACTTGTGGCCGTTTACGTCGCCGTCCAGCTCGACCAGGATGGGCACCAC
CCCGGTGAACAGCTCCTCGCCCTTGCTCACCATGGTGGCGACCGGTGGATCCTTAGCGCTGGTGTACTTG
GTGATGGCCTTAGTACCCTCGGACACGGCGTGCTTGGCCAACTCCCCAGGCAGCAGCAGGCGCACGGCCG
TCTGGATCTCCCTGGAGGTGATGGTCGAGCGCTTGTTGTAATGCGCCAGGCGGGAAGCCTCACCTGCGAT
GCGCTCGAAAATGTCGTTCACAAACGAATTCATGATGCCCATGGCCTTGGACGAAATGCCGGTGTCAGGG
TGGACCTGCTTCAGAACCTTGTACACATAGATGGAATAGCTCTCCTTGCGGCTGCGCTTGCGCTTCTTGC
CGCCTTTCTTCTGCGCCTTAGTCACCGCCTTCTTGGAGCCCTTTTTCGGGGCGGGAGCAGACTTCGCTGG
CTCTGGCTCGAGTGGGCTGCCGGGGGCGGGGCCGGGGTTCTCCTCCACGTCGCCGCAGGTCAGCAGGCTG
CCGCGGCCCTCACGCGTCAGCATATCCAGGTCAAAATCATCAAGTGCATCAGCAGGGAGCATGTCCAAAT
CAAAGTCATCCAGGGCATCAGCAGGCAGCATGTCCAGGTCAAAATCATCCAAGGCATCAGCAGGCACGTG
CTTTCTCTTTTTGGGCACGTGAGAGCCAGACTCACATTTCAGCTGCTTTTCCAGGCCACAGATGATCAGT
TCCAGGCCAAAAAGGAATGCAGGCTCAGCCCCTTGGTGGTCAAACAACTCAATAGCTTGCCGCAGCAGTG
GTGGCATGGAGTCAGTGGTGGGGGTCTCCCTCTCCTCCTTGGCAACTTGGTGCTCCTGGTCCTCCAGCAC
ACAGCCCAAGGTGAAGTGGCCCACAGCAGAGAGGGCATACAAGGCATTTTCCAGGGAGAAGCCTTGTTGG
CACAGGAATGCCAGCTGGTTCTCCAGGGTCTCATACTGCTTCTCTGTAGGCCTGGTGCCCAAGTGAACTT
TGGCACCATCCCGGTGGGAGAGCAAGGCACATCTGAAGCTCTTGGCATTGTTCCTCAGGAAGTCCTGCCA
GGACTCCCCTTCCAGAGGGCAGAAGTGGGTGTGGTGCCTGTCCAACATCTCAATGGCCAGGGCATCAAGC
AGAGCCCTCTTGTTCTTCACATGCCAGTACAGGGTAGGCTGCTCCACACCCAGCTTCTGGGCCAGCTTCC
TGGTGGTCAAGCCCTCAATGCCAACTTCATTCAGGAGCTCCAAGGCAGAGTTGATGACTTTGCTCTTGTC
CAGTCTGGAAGTGTCGACGCATAACTTCGTATAGGATACTTTATACGAAGTTATCTTTGGGATTCTTCCT
ATTTTGATCCAAGCATCACCATCGACCCTCTAGTCCAGATCTCACCATCGACCCATAACTTCGTATAGCA
TACATTATACGAAGTTATGTCCCTCGAAGAGGTTCGAATTCGATATCAAGCTTATCGATAATCAACCTCT
GGATTACAAAATTTGTGAAAGATTGACTGGTATTCTTAACTATGTTGCTCCTTTTACGCTATGTGGATAC
GCTGCTTTAATGCCTTTGTATCATGCTATTGCTTCCCGTATGGCTTTCATTTTCTCCTCCTTGTATAAAT
CCTGGTTGCTGTCTCTTTATGAGGAGTTGTGGCCCGTTGTCAGGCAACGTGGCGTGGTGTGCACTGTGTT
TGCTGACGCAACCCCCACTGGTTGGGGCATTGCCACCACCTGTCAGCTCCTTTCCGGGACTTTCGCTTTC
CCCCTCCCTATTGCCACGGCGGAACTCATCGCCGCCTGCCTTGCCCGCTGCTGGACAGGGGCTCGGCTGT
TGGGCACTGACAATTCCGTGGTGTTGTCGGGGAAATCATCGTCCTTTCCTTGGCTGCTCGCCTATGTTGC
CACCTGGATTCTGCGCGGGACGTCCTTCTGCTACGTCCCTTCGGCCCTCAATCCAGCGGACCTTCCTTCC
CGCGGCCTGCTGCCGGCTCTGCGGCCTCTTCCGCGTCTTCGCCTTCGCCCTCAGACGAGTCGGATCTCCC
TTTGGGCCGCCTCCCCGCATCGATACCGAGCGCTGCTCGAGAGATCTACGGGTGGCATCCCTGTGACCCC
TCCCCAGTGCCTCTCCTGGCCCTGGAAGTTGCCACTCCAGTGCCCACCAGCCTTGTCCTAATAAAATTAA
GTTGCATCATTTTGTCTGACTAGGTGTCCTTCTATAATATTATGGGGTGGAGGGGGGTGGTATGGAGCAA
GGGGCAAGTTGGGAAGACAACCTGTAGGGCCTGCGGGGTCTATTGGGAACCAAGCTGGAGTGCAGTGGCA
CAATCTTGGCTCACTGCAATCTCCGCCTCCTGGGTTCAAGCGATTCTCCTGCCTCAGCCTCCCGAGTTGT
TGGGATTCCAGGCATGCATGACCAGGCTCAGCTAATTTTTGTTTTTTTGGTAGAGACGGGGTTTCACCAT
ATTGGCCAGGCTGGTCTCCAACTCCTAATCTCAGGTGATCTACCCACCTTGGCCTCCCAAATTGCTGGGA
TTACAGGCGTGAACCACTGCTCCCTTCCCTGTCCTTCTGATTTTGTAGGTAACCACGTGCGGACCGAGCG
GCCGCAGGAACCCCTAGTGATGGAGTTGGCCACTCCCTCTCTGCGCGCTCGCTCGCTCACTGAGGCCGGG
CGACCAAAGGTCGCCCGACGCCCGGGCTTTGCCCGGGCGGCCTCAGTGAGCGAGCGAGCGCGCAGCTGCC
TGCAGGGGCGCCTGATGCGGTATTTTCTCCTTACGCATCTGTGCGGTATTTCACACCGCATA
[142 nt withheld, positions 6433-6574]
C
[141 nt withheld, positions 6576-6716]
CCTTTGACGTTGGAGTCCACGTTCTTT
[37 nt withheld, positions 6744-6780]
ACCCTATCTCGGGCTATTCTTTTGATTTATAAGGGATTTTGCCGATTTCGGCCTATTGGTTAAAAAATGA
GCTGATTTAACAAAAATTTAACGCGAATTTTAACAAAATATTAACGTTTACAATTTTATGGTGCACTCTC
AGTACAATCTGCTCTGATGCCGCATAGTTAAGCCAGCCCCGACACCCGCCAACACCCGCTGACGCGCCCT
GACGGGCTTGTCTGCTCCCGGCATCCGCTTACAGACAAGCTGTGACCGTCTCCGGGAGCTGCATGTGTCA
GAGGTTTTCACCGTCATCACCGAAACGCGCGAGACGAAAGGGCCTCGTGATACGCCTATTTTTATAGGTT
AATGTCATGATAATAATGGTTTCTTAGACGTCAGGTGGCACTTTTCGGGGAAATGTGCGCGGAACCCCTA
TTTGTTTATTTTTCTAAATACATTCAAATATGTATCCGCTCATGAGACAATAACCCTGATAAATGCTTCA
ATAATATTGAAAAAGGAAGAGTATGAGTATTCAACATTTCCGTGTCGCCCTTATTCCCTTTTTTGCGGCA
TTTTGCCTTCCTGTTTTTGCTCACCCAGAAACGCTGGTGAAAGTAAAAGATGCTGAAGATCAGTTGGGTG
CACGAGTGGGTTACATCGAACTGGATCTCAACAGCGGTAAGATCCTTGAGAGTTTTCGCCCCGAAGAACG
TTTTCCAATGATGAGCACTTTTAAAGTTCTGCTATGTGGCGCGGTATTATCCCGTATTGACGCCGGGCAA
GAGCAACTCGGTCGCCGCATACACTATTCTCAGAATGACTTGGTTGAGTACTCACCAGTCACAGAAAAGC
ATCTTACGGATGGCATGACAGTAAGAGAATTATGCAGTGCTGCCATAACCATGAGTGATAACACTGCGGC
CAACTTACTTCTGACAACGATCGGAGGACCGAAGGAGCTAACCGCTTTTTTGCACAACATGGGGGATCAT
GTAACTCGCCTTGATCGTTGGGAACCGGAGCTGAATGAAGCCATACCAAACGACGAGCGTGACACCACGA
TGCCTGTAGCAATGGCAACAACGTTGCGCAAACTATTAACTGGCGAACTACTTACTCTAGCTTCCCGGCA
ACAATTAATAGACTGGATGGAGGCGGATAAAGTTGCAGGACCACTTCTGCGCTCGGCCCTTCCGGCTGGC
TGGTTTATTGCTGATAAATCTGGAGCCGGTGAGCGTGGGTCTCGCGGTATCATTGCAGCACTGGGGCCAG
ATGGTAAGCCCTCCCGTATCGTAGTTATCTACACGACGGGGAGTCAGGCAACTATGGATGAACGAAATAG
ACAGATCGCTGAGATAGGTGCCTCACTGATTAAGCATTGGTAACTGTCAGACCAAGTTTACTCATATATA
CTTTAGATTGATTTAAAACTTCATTTTTAATTTAAAAGGATCTAGGTGAAGATCCTTTTTGATAATCTCA
TGACCAAAATCCCTTAACGTGAGTTTTCGTTCCACTGAGCGTCAGACCCCGTAGAAAAGATCAAAGGATC
TTCTTGAGATCCTTTTTTTCTGCGCGTAATCTGCTGCTTGCAAACAAAAAAACCACCGCTACCAGCGGTG
GTTTGTTTGCCGGATCAAGAGCTACCAACTCTTTTTCCGAAGGTAACTGGCTTCAGCAGAGCGCAGATAC
CAAATACTGTCCTTCTAGTGTAGCCGTAGTTAGGCCACCACTTCAAGAACTCTGTAGCACCGCCTACATA
CCTCGCTCTGCTAATCCTGTTACCAGTGGCTGCTGCCAGTGGCGATAAGTCGTGTCTTACCGGGTTGGAC
TCAAGACGATAGTTACCGGATAAGGCGCAGCGGTCGGGCTGAACGGGGGGTTCGTGCACACAGCCCAGCT
TGGAGCGAACGACCTACACCGAACTGAGATACCTACAGCGTGAGCTATGAGAAAGCGCCACGCTTCCCGA
AGGGAGAAAGGCGGACAGGTATCCGGTAAGCGGCAGGGTCGGAACAGGAGAGCGCACGAGGGAGCTTCCA
GGGGGAAACGCCTGGTATCTTTATAGTCCTGTCGGGTTTCGCCACCTCTGACTTGAGCGTCGATTTTTGT
GATGCTCGTCAGGGGGGCGGAGCCTATGGAAAAACGCCAGCAACGCGGCCTTTTTACGGTTCCTGGCCTT
TTGCTGGCCTTTTGCTCACATGT
