>Addgene plasmid #35488 | pAAV-FLEX-hHTB-WPRE | addgene partial sequence | sequence record 44453 | EGFP-N 5'-CGTCGCCGTCCAGCTCGACCAG-3'
CCTTGCTCACCATGGTGGCGACCGGTGGATCCTTAGCGCTGGTGTACTTGGTGATGGCCTTAGTACCCTC
GGACACGGCGTGCTTGGCCAACTCCCCAGGCAGCAGCAGGCGCACGGCCGTCTGGATCTCCCTGGAGGTG
ATGGTCGAGCGCTTGTTGTAATGCGCCAGGCGGGAAGCCTCACCTGCGATGCGCTCGAAAATGTCGTTCA
CAAACGAATTCATGATGCCCATGGCCTTGGACGAAATGCCGGTGTCAGGGTGGACCTGCTTCAGAACCTT
GTACACATAGATGGAATAGCTCTCCTTGCGGCTGCGCTTGCGCTTCTTGCCGCCTTTCTTCTGCGCCTTA
GTCACCGCCTTCTTGGAGCCCTTTTTCGGGGCGGGAGCAGACTTCGCTGGCTCTGGCTCGAGTGGGCTGC
CGGGGGCGGGGCCGGGGTTCTCCTCCACGTCGCCGCAGGTCAGCAGGCTGCCGCGGCCCTCACGCGTCAG
CATATCCAGGTCAAAATCATCAAGTGCATCAGCAGGGAGCATGTCCAAATCAAAGTCATCCAGGGCATCA
GCAGGCAGCATGTCCAGGTCAAAATCATCCAAGGCATCAGCAGGCACGTGCTTTCTCTTTTTGGGCACGT
GAGAGCCAGACTCACATTTCAGCTGCTTTTCCAGGCCACAGATGATCAGTTCCAGGCCAAAAAGGAATGC
AGGCTCAGCCCCTTGGTGGTCAAACAACTCAATAGCTTGCCGCAGCAGTGGTGGCATGGAGTCAGTGGTG
GGGGTCTCCCTCTCCTC
