>Addgene plasmid #35488 | pAAV-FLEX-hHTB-WPRE | addgene partial sequence | sequence record 45266 | EGFP-C 5'-CATGGTCCTGCTGGAGTTCGTG-3'
TCTCGGCATGGACGAGCTGTACAAGTCTAGAGGTAGTGGAGAGGGCAGAGGAAGTCTGCTAACATGCGGT
GACGTCGAGGAGAATCCTGGCCCAATCGATGCGCGGCTGCTGCCCGCGCTGCTGCTGCTGCTGCTGCCCG
GTAACGTGACCGGTAACGGGTCCGGTAACGGTTCTTTGTCCCGTTGCCCCCCCGGTCAGTTCCGCTGCTC
GGAGCCGCCCGGTGCCCACGGGGAGTGTTACCCGCAGGACTGGCTGTGCGACGGACACCCCGACTGCGAC
GACGGGCGGGACGAGTGGGGCTGCGGGACCAGCGCGATCCCCGCGGTGCCCACGGACAACGGCACAGAGG
CTCCCACTGCCCCTGCTCCTGGACGTGCTCTGCCAGCCAGGAATCACGGCCGCATGTGGATGCTGATCAC
TGCAGTGCTCCTGTGCTGCCTGGTAGCTGTGGGTGGTATCGCTGCATGGGGGAAGTCCAAAGCAAAAAGC
AGGTCTGACATCTTCAGTCTTGAAAGCGCATCCAAGGAGCTGCTGGTGCCTGACAAGAGCCAGGCAGACT
TGTTCTCCGCTAGCGGTAGTGGTCAATGTACTAACTACGCTTTGTTGAAACTCGCTGGCGATGTTGAAAG
TAACCCCGGTCCTTCCGGAGTGCCCCAGGCCCTGCTGTTCGTGCCCCTGCTGGTGTTCCCCCTGTGCTTC
GGCAAGTTCCCCATCTACACCATCCCCGACAAGCTGGGCCCCTGGAGCCCCATCGACATCCACCACCTGA
GCTGCCCCAACAACCTGGTGGTGGAGGACGAGGGCTGCACCAACCTGAGCGGCTTCAGCTACATGGAGCT
GAAGGTGGGCTACATCCTGGCCATCAAGGTGAACGGCTTCACCTGCACCGGCGTGGTGA
